Addgene plasmid #230062: fabp10a:FLAG-SpiCee-mRFP1; cryaa:mCherry
Purpose: Expression of genetically encoded calcium chelator in zebrafish hepatocytes.
Depositing lab: Sumeet Pal Singh. Depositing organization: Universite Libre de Bruxelles. Publication: In vivo imaging of calcium dynamics in zebrafish hepatocytes. Pozo-Morales M, Garteizgogeascoa I, Perazzolo C, So J, Shin D, Singh SP. Hepatology. 2023 Mar 1;77(3):789-801. doi: 10.1002/hep.32663. Epub 2023 Feb 17. PubMed 35829917.
Backbone
  Vector backbone: pBlueScript
  Vector type: Zebrafish Expression
Growth in bacteria
  Bacterial resistance: Ampicillin, 100 μg/mL
  Growth temperature: 37°C
  Growth strain: DH5alpha
  Copy number: High Copy
Gene/Insert
  Gene/Insert name: SpiCee
  Species: Synthetic
  Insert size (bp): 597
  Promoter: fabp10a
  Tag / fusion protein: FLAG (N terminal on insert); mRFP1 (C terminal on insert)
  Cloning method: Restriction Enzyme; 5′ cloning site EcoRI (not destroyed); 3′ cloning site NotI (not destroyed)
  Sequencing primers: 5′ gtcgtcaaatcctggtgcaa
Resource information
  A portion of this plasmid was derived from a plasmid made by: Xavier Nicol. SpiCee-mRFP1 obtained from pCX-SpiCee (Addgene Plasmid #140836).
Terms and licenses: Academic/Nonprofit Terms; Industry Terms: Not Available to Industry
How to cite: fabp10a:FLAG-SpiCee-mRFP1; cryaa:mCherry was a gift from Sumeet Pal Singh (Addgene plasmid # 230062 ; http://n2t.net/addgene:230062 ; RRID:Addgene_230062)
