[The description below was written by a language model from this plasmid's Addgene catalogue record and pLannotate feature annotations shown in this document.]
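Description:
fabp10a:FLAG-SpiCee-mRFP1; cryaa:mCherry is an 8.6 kb zebrafish expression plasmid built on a pBlueScript backbone. It is propagated in E. coli at high copy through a ColE1/pUC-type origin and selected with ampicillin via the β-lactamase gene. Typical phagemid remnants are also annotated: an f1 origin, lac promoter/operator and lacZα fragments, and flanking T3 and T7 promoters.

The main cassette places SpiCee, a synthetic genetically encoded calcium chelator, under the fabp10a promoter, which the record associates with expression in zebrafish hepatocytes. The promoter is not annotated in the feature table, but presumably occupies the unannotated stretch between the T7 promoter and the coding region. The open reading frame begins with a FLAG epitope. It continues through sequences matched to rat parvalbumin and to a calmodulin fragment, both calcium-binding proteins, which appear to make up the chelating module. It ends in a C-terminal mRFP1 fusion that lets expressing cells be seen by red fluorescence. The SpiCee-mRFP1 portion was taken from an earlier pCX-SpiCee plasmid and inserted between EcoRI and NotI sites. An SV40 poly(A) signal lies downstream, preceded by small ble and large T antigen fragments that look like carry-over from a previous vector.

A second, oppositely oriented cassette encodes mCherry with a bGH poly(A) signal. According to the construct name it is driven by the cryaa (lens crystallin) promoter, which is likewise unannotated. Such lens markers generally serve to identify transgenic carriers. FRT and minimal FRT sites bracket this marker unit, suggesting it could be acted on by FLP recombinase, although the record does not say so. No transposon or meganuclease elements for genomic integration are annotated. The stated use is buffering intracellular calcium in zebrafish hepatocytes.
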