Features (pLannotate 1.2.2; 23 found; start..end, strand, type, name):
      5..157     +  CDS            ble (fragment): BLE_KLEPN - Experimental evidence at protein level: Swiss-Prot protein existence level 1. Binding protein with a strong affinity to the bleomycin family of antibiotics. Binds to CL990; an antimitotic-antibiotic compound. From Klebsiella pneumoniae.
    182..267     +  CDS            large T antigen (fragment): large T antigen from SV40 (simian virus 40)
    290..424     +  polyA_signal   SV40 poly(A) signal: SV40 polyadenylation signal
    442..489     +  protein_bind   FRT: FLP-mediated recombination occurs in the 8-bp core sequence TCTAGAAA (Turan and Bode, 2011). FLP recombinase from the Saccharomyces cerevisiae 2μ plasmid
    513..720     -  polyA_signal   bGH poly(A) signal: bovine growth hormone polyadenylation signal
    747..1454    -  CDS            mCherry: mCherry is a basic (constitutively fluorescent) red fluorescent protein published in 2004, derived from Discosoma sp.. It is reported to be a very rapidly-maturing monomer with low acid sensitivity.
   2020..2053    -  protein_bind   FRT (minimal): supports FLP-mediated excision but not integration (Turan and Bode, 2011) FLP recombinase from the Saccharomyces cerevisiae 2μ plasmid
   2072..2090    -  promoter       T3 promoter: promoter for bacteriophage T3 RNA polymerase
   2121..2276    +  CDS            lacZα (fragment): LacZα fragment of β-galactosidase; lacZ fragment
   2281..2709    +  rep_origin     f1 ori (sequence partly withheld): f1 bacteriophage origin of replication; arrow indicates direction of (+) strand synthesis
   2762..2866    +  promoter       AmpR promoter: bla
   2867..3727    +  CDS            AmpR: β-lactamase; bla; confers resistance to ampicillin, carbenicillin, and related antibiotics
   3898..4486    +  rep_origin     ori: high-copy-number ColE1/pMB1/pBR322/pUC origin of replication
   4669..4761    +  CDS            lacI (fragment): lac repressor; lacI; The lac repressor binds to the lac operator to inhibit transcription in E. coli. This inhibition can be relieved by adding lactose or isopropyl-β-D-thiogalactopyranoside (IPTG).
   4774..4795    +  protein_bind   CAP binding site: CAP binding activates transcription in the presence of cAMP. E. coli catabolite activator protein
   4810..4840    +  promoter       lac promoter: promoter for the E. coli lac operon
   4848..4864    +  protein_bind   lac operator: The lac repressor binds to the lac operator to inhibit transcription in E. coli. This inhibition can be relieved by adding lactose or isopropyl-β-D-thiogalactopyranoside (IPTG). lac repressor encoded by lacI
   4934..4952    +  promoter       T7 promoter: promoter for bacteriophage T7 RNA polymerase
   5761..5777    -  promoter       LEU2 promoter (fragment): S. cerevisiae LEU2
   7186..7206    +  CDS            3xFLAG (fragment): three tandem FLAG® epitope tags
   7223..7552    +  CDS            Pvalb: PRVA_RAT - Also known as Pva. Experimental evidence at protein level: Swiss-Prot protein existence level 1. In muscle, parvalbumin is thought to be involved in relaxation after contraction. It binds two calcium ions. From Rattus norvegicus (Rat).
   7565..7864    +  CDS            CALMA_ARBPU (fragment) (sequence partly withheld): Experimental evidence at protein level: Swiss-Prot protein existence level 1. Calmodulin mediates the control of a large number of enzymes, ion channels and other proteins by Ca(2+). Among the enzymes to be stimulated by the calmodulin-Ca(2+) complex are a number of protein kinases and phosphatases. From Arbacia punctulata (Punctuate sea urchin).
   7826..8500    +  CDS            mRFP1: mRFP1 is a basic (constitutively fluorescent) red fluorescent protein published in 2002, derived from Discosoma sp.. It is reported to be a somewhat slowly-maturing monomer with low acid sensitivity.
>Addgene plasmid #230062 | fabp10a:FLAG-SpiCee-mRFP1; cryaa:mCherry | addgene full sequence | sequence record 460023 | Addgene NGS Result
CGAAATGACCGACCAAGCGACGCCCAACCTGCCATCACGAGATTTCGATTCCACCGCCGCCTTCTATGAA
AGGTTGGGCTTCGGAATCGTTTTCCGGGACGCCGGCTGGATGATCCTCCAGCGCGGGGATCTCATGCTGG
AGTTCTTCGCCCACCCCCCGGATCTAAGCTCTAGATAAGTAATGATCATAATCAGCCATATCACATCTGT
AGAGGTTTTACTTGCTTTAAAAAACCTCCCACACCTCCCCCTGAACCTGAAACATAAAATGAATGCAATT
GTTGTTGTTAACTTGTTTATTGCAGCTTATAATGGTTACAAATAAAGCAATAGCATCACAAATTTCACAA
ATAAAGCATTTTTTTCACTGCATTCTAGTTGTGGTTTGTCCAAACTCATCAATGTATCTTATCATGTCTG
GATCCGGGGGTACCGCGTCGAGAAGTTCCTATTCCGAAGTTCCTATTCTCTAGAAAGTATAGGAACTTCG
GGCCCGCGGTGGCGGCGATCTCTCCCCAGCATGCCTGCTATTGTCTTCCCAATCCTCCCCCTTGCTGTCC
TGCCCCACCCCACCCCCCAGAATAGAATGACACCTACTCAGACAATGCGATGCAATTTCCTCATTTTATT
AGGAAAGGACAGTGGGAGTGGCACCTTCCAGGGTCAAGGAAGGCACGGGGGAGGGGCAAACAACAGATGG
CTGGCAACTAGAAGGCACAGTCGAGGCTGATCAGCGGGCCGCTTTACTTGTACAGCTCGTCCATGCCGCC
GGTGGAGTGGCGGCCCTCGGCGCGTTCGTACTGTTCCACGATGGTGTAGTCCTCGTTGTGGGAGGTGATG
TCCAACTTGATGTTGACGTTGTAGGCGCCGGGCAGCTGCACGGGCTTCTTGGCCTTGTAGGTGGTCTTGA
CCTCAGCGTCGTAGTGGCCGCCGTCCTTCAGCTTCAGCCTCTGCTTGATCTCGCCCTTCAGGGCGCCGTC
CTCGGGGTACATCCGCTCGGAGGAGGCCTCCCAGCCCATGGTCTTCTTCTGCATTACGGGGCCGTCGGAG
GGGAAGTTGGTGCCGCGCAGCTTCACCTTGTAGATGAACTCGCCGTCCTGCAGGGAGGAGTCCTGGGTCA
CGGTCACCACGCCGCCGTCCTCGAAGTTCATCACGCGCTCCCACTTGAAGCCCTCGGGGAAGGACAGCTT
CAAGTAGTCGGGGATGTCGGCGGGGTGCTTCACGTAGGCCTTGGAGCCGTACATGAACTGAGGGGACAGG
ATGTCCCAGGCGAAGGGCAGGGGGCCACCCTTGGTCACCTTCAGCTTGGCGGTCTGGGTGCCCTCGTAGG
GGCGGCCCTCGCCCTCGCCCTCGATCTCGAACTCGTGGCCGTTCACGGAGCCCTCCATGTGCACCTTGAA
GCGCATGAACTCCTTGATGATGGCCATGTTATCCTCCTCGCCCTTGCTCACCATGTTGTCAGACCTGGTA
ACTCCTTACTGTAACTTATTGCACCTGATGAACAAAAGATGTGAACTGAACGCAAGTAGGAGGCTAATAG
AGGCTAGTACAGTACAAAGATCCCCAAATGATGTGTGCCGGCCTTAGTGGAGGCAGACCCCTGGTTATAT
ACCTGTGCTGCAGAAAGAGGGGCTTACAAATGGATCTCTCTGGAATGGCATTATCTCATGGTGGGAACAG
TGTTGTCAGCAGAATCAGCGGGGTGGACTCTGACCTGAGAATGACAGTCTAGCACTGAATGGCTCAGACA
ATACTCTTGTGGCCAACTATCACCGGAAAATAAGTGCCTGCCAAAACAAACCAGACCAGATGAAGCTACA
TGGCTGTAGAACGTCAGTATTTAATGTGTTGTGGCCACTTGGTTCACCAGATTTAAGAGCTAATTTTTTT
AAATATCACAGATAATCAATCGCTTTTTTTTTTTCTTGACTGAAAAGCTTAGACTGGAAAATTCTTTGAA
AAAGTTTGCACTACAGAAAATAAATACATAACATCCTGCACTGAATGCACACTATTAATGAAGTTCCTAT
ACTTTCTAGAGAATAGGAACTTCGGTACCCAGCTTTTGTTCCCTTTAGTGAGGGTTAATTGCGCGCTAGG
GATAACAGGGTAATACGCGCTCACTGGCCGTCGTTTTACAACGTCGTGACTGGGAAAACCCTGGCGTTAC
CCAACTTAATCGCCTTGCAGCACATCCCCCTTTCGCCAGCTGGCGTAATAGCGAAGAGGCCCGCACCGAT
CGCCCTTCCCAACAGTTGCGCAGCCTGAATGGCGAATGGA
[124 nt withheld, positions 2281-2404]
C
[91 nt withheld, positions 2406-2496]
A
[49 nt withheld, positions 2498-2546]
CCTTTGACGTTGGAGTCCACGTTCTTT
[37 nt withheld, positions 2574-2610]
ACCCTATCTCGGTCTATTCTTTTGATTTATAAGGGATTTTGCCGATTTCGGCCTATTGGTTAAAAAATGA
GCTGATTTAACAAAAATTTAACGCGAATTTTAACAAAATATTAACGCTTACACGTCAGGTGGCACTTTTC
GGGGAAATGTGCGCGGAACCCCTATTTGTTTATTTTTCTAAATACATTCAAATATGTATCCGCTCATGAG
ACAATAACCCTGATAAATGCTTCAATAATATTGAAAAAGGAAGAGTATGAGTATTCAACATTTCCGTGTC
GCCCTTATTCCCTTTTTTGCGGCATTTTGCCTTCCTGTTTTTGCTCACCCAGAAACGCTGGTGAAAGTAA
AAGATGCTGAAGATCAGTTGGGTGCACGAGTGGGTTACATCGAACTGGATCTCAACAGCGGTAAGATCCT
TGAGAGTTTTCGCCCCGAAGAACGTTTTCCAATGATGAGCACTTTTAAAGTTCTGCTATGTGGCGCGGTA
TTATCCCGTATTGACGCCGGGCAAGAGCAACTCGGTCGCCGCATACACTATTCTCAGAATGACTTGGTTG
AGTACTCACCAGTCACAGAAAAGCATCTTACGGATGGCATGACAGTAAGAGAATTATGCAGTGCTGCCAT
AACCATGAGTGATAACACTGCGGCCAACTTACTTCTGACAACGATCGGAGGACCGAAGGAGCTAACCGCT
TTTTTGCACAACATGGGGGATCATGTAACTCGCCTTGATCGTTGGGAACCGGAGCTGAATGAAGCCATAC
CAAACGACGAGCGTGACACCACGATGCCTGTAGCAATGGCAACAACGTTGCGCAAACTATTAACTGGCGA
ACTACTTACTCTAGCTTCCCGGCAACAATTAATAGACTGGATGGAGGCGGATAAAGTTGCAGGACCACTT
CTGCGCTCGGCCCTTCCGGCTGGCTGGTTTATTGCTGATAAATCTGGAGCCGGTGAGCGTGGGTCTCGCG
GTATCATTGCAGCACTGGGGCCAGATGGTAAGCCCTCCCGTATCGTAGTTATCTACACGACGGGGAGTCA
GGCAACTATGGATGAACGAAATAGACAGATCGCTGAGATAGGTGCCTCACTGATTAAGCATTGGTAACTG
TCAGACCAAGTTTACTCATATATACTTTAGATTGATTTAAAACTTCATTTTTAATTTAAAAGGATCTAGG
TGAAGATCCTTTTTGATAATCTCATGACCAAAATCCCTTAACGTGAGTTTTCGTTCCACTGAGCGTCAGA
CCCCGTAGAAAAGATCAAAGGATCTTCTTGAGATCCTTTTTTTCTGCGCGTAATCTGCTGCTTGCAAACA
AAAAAACCACCGCTACCAGCGGTGGTTTGTTTGCCGGATCAAGAGCTACCAACTCTTTTTCCGAAGGTAA
CTGGCTTCAGCAGAGCGCAGATACCAAATACTGTTCTTCTAGTGTAGCCGTAGTTAGGCCACCACTTCAA
GAACTCTGTAGCACCGCCTACATACCTCGCTCTGCTAATCCTGTTACCAGTGGCTGCTGCCAGTGGCGAT
AAGTCGTGTCTTACCGGGTTGGACTCAAGACGATAGTTACCGGATAAGGCGCAGCGGTCGGGCTGAACGG
GGGGTTCGTGCACACAGCCCAGCTTGGAGCGAACGACCTACACCGAACTGAGATACCTACAGCGTGAGCT
ATGAGAAAGCGCCACGCTTCCCGAAGGGAGAAAGGCGGACAGGTATCCGGTAAGCGGCAGGGTCGGAACA
GGAGAGCGCACGAGGGAGCTTCCAGGGGGAAACGCCTGGTATCTTTATAGTCCTGTCGGGTTTCGCCACC
TCTGACTTGAGCGTCGATTTTTGTGATGCTCGTCAGGGGGGCGGAGCCTATGGAAAAACGCCAGCAACGC
GGCCTTTTTACGGTTCCTGGCCTTTTGCTGGCCTTTTGCTCACATGTTCTTTCCTGCGTTATCCCCTGAT
TCTGTGGATAACCGTATTACCGCCTTTGAGTGAGCTGATACCGCTCGCCGCAGCCGAACGACCGAGCGCA
GCGAGTCAGTGAGCGAGGAAGCGGAAGAGCGCCCAATACGCAAACCGCCTCTCCCCGCGCGTTGGCCGAT
TCATTAATGCAGCTGGCACGACAGGTTTCCCGACTGGAAAGCGGGCAGTGAGCGCAACGCAATTAATGTG
AGTTAGCTCACTCATTAGGCACCCCAGGCTTTACACTTTATGCTTCCGGCTCGTATGTTGTGTGGAATTG
TGAGCGGATAACAATTTCACACAGGAAACAGCTATGACCATGATTACGCCAAGCGCGTTAGGGATAACAG
GGTAATGCGCGCGTAATACGACTCACTATAGGGCGAATTGGAGCTCTGCAGAAGAGCATCTCTGAACACA
CAACACGTCCAACCTTGAGGCAGATGGGCTACAGCAGCAGAAGACCACACCGGGTGCCGCTCCTGTCAGC
TAAGAACAGGAAACTGAGGCTACAATTCACACAGACTCACCAAAACTGGACGATATATTATTAGCCCCCC
TTAGAATTTTTCATTTGATAATATTTTTCTTCTGGCGAAAGCCTCATTTGTTTTATATATTATAGAATAA
AATTAGTTTTTAATAGTTTTTATGCCATTTTAAGGTCAATATTATTAGCCCCTTTAAGCTATTTTTTTTC
GATAGTCTACAGAACAAACCATCGGTATACAATGACTTGCCTAATTACCCTAACCTGCCTAGTTACCCTA
ATTAACCTAGTTAAGCCTTTAAATGTCACTTTAAGCTGTATAGAAGTGTCTTGAAGAATATCTAGTCTAA
TATTATTGACTGTCATCATGGCAAAGATAAAATAAATCAGTTATTAAAACTATTATGATTAGAAATGTGC
TGAAACAATCTGCTCTCCGATAAACAGAAATTGAACAAAATAAACAGGGGGGCTAATAAATTTAAGGGGT
TAAATAATTCTGATTGCAAAAAAAATGATGTCTGCAAAACTGTTGCAAATAATTTATTTGTGTTGATTTT
AAGCAAACAAATTAAATTTAATAAAATACAACTTAATCTGTTTGTTTAAATTCAGCCCTAATAAATTGTT
TACAGCCACTTAACGTAAAAAAATTGAGTAAATCCAAGGAATCATCTCTGAATAATTTTTTTCAGTGTAT
ATATATATATATATATTCTTACAAAACAACTCATTTACTTTAGTTTAATTTTCAGGGGCAAAAAACTAAA
GTAATCGACGTTGCTTGAATAAAAAGTGTAATTAAGGGAATGAGGTAACATTTAACCATGTGTCAATGCA
GTTTAAATATGCCAGTTAGTGGTATATGTTTAAATGGTAAGCTATTCAAAACTTTAAACTAACTTAACCA
GCCTTTTGTTGTCAGACTGAACAGACTTTCCATCTGCATTATTAGAGACTAATCTTTGGCTGGATGAATG
ATTCATCTGCTGATATTTCAGAATAGACAGATTGAGGCTGTTTCTAATATGATTATGCAACCTGAGGGTG
ATTATTTGAAGCAAACTCCACAGACCAGCAGGTCATTGACCGTCGTGTGTTCAAACAGAGCAGAAACATT
TGCAAAACTGGTCTGACAGGAGAATCCAGTCCAGCACAACACATATGCTGAGCAAACTGAATCAATCCTG
CAGGTCAACTCTCGTGCTTTAAGTTTATTAAGATTATTTTATTTATTTATTATTTTATTTATCTATTTAT
TTATTTAGTTGTTTATTTAGCAATTATTTGTTTATTTATTTGTTTATTTATTCCTGCAGATCATGCCTTG
TGCCTTTTTACATTTAATTTAATTTTTAATTTAATTTCCTTTTACTTTTTTTTATTTTTTTATTTTATTT
TATTTTACAGTCTGACAAATACTSAAMTAAAACCCTCAGATCATGTCTTATGCATTTMATTTNATTTTTT
TTNNTNNTTTATTTTATTWTTTATTTTATTTTATTWTTTATTTTATTTTATTTTATTTTATTTTACAGTC
TGACATACTGGACCAATAAATCTCTCAGATCATGTCTCATGCATTTTACTTTTATTTTATTAGAATTAGA
AAGATCAAAGGAACAACTTTTAAAATATTAATTCTGTATCAAAATCTCTTTTGATACATTTAATTGATTT
AAAAAAGCAGTTCACCCAAGAAACATTTCCTCACAGTCGAATGGTTGTAAACTTTTATGAATTACTTTCA
CAGAAAAAGATTTTTGGAAGAATATTGGAAAAAAAGCAGCCATTGACTTCCATAGTAACAACAAAAAATA
CTATGGAAGTCAATGGCTGTTTTTTCACCATTCGGTATCTTCATTCTGGAGCAGAATTTTTTGGGTGATC
TGTCCCTTTAAGTCGTCAAATCCTGGTGCAATATTCCACATGCACTGACGAGTCTTTATTTTTGGTCTGC
TACTGCTGTGTGTGTGAGGGCATTTACCTCATCTTCTGCTGGAGTTGATGAACGGTGGGTTGTTCAAACA
GCAGCAGGTCATTGACTGAACTCCTCTCGATATAAAAGCTGCAGATCTGAAGCTGACCTTCACTTTGTGT
TGATCGCTAGCGAATTCGCCACCATGGACTACAAAGACGATGACGACAAGTCCGGAATCGATATGTCGAT
GACAGACTTGCTCAGCGCTGAGGACATCAAGAAGGCGATAGGAGCCTTTACTGCTGCAGACTCCTTCGAC
CACAAAAAGTTCTTCCAGATGGTGGGCCTGAAGAAAAAGAGTGCGGATGATGTGAAGAAGGTGTTCCACA
TTCTGGACAAAGACAAAGATGGCTTCATTGACGAGGATGAGCTGGGGTCCATTCTGAAGGGCTTCTCCTC
AGATGCCAGAGACTTGTCTGCTAAGGAAACAAAGACGCTGATGGCTGCTGGAGACAAGGACGGGGATGGC
AAGATTGGGGTTGAAGAGTTCTCCACTCTGGTGGCCGAAAGCATCGATCTTAAG
[222 nt withheld, positions 7565-7786]
AGAAAAATGAAAGACACACTTAAGGCGGATCCCGCCACCATGGCCTCCTCCGAGGACGTCATCAAGGAGT
TCATGCGCTTCAAGGTGCGCATGGAGGGCTCCGTGAACGGCCACGAGTTCGAGATCGAGGGCGAGGGCGA
GGGCCGCCCCTACGAGGGCACCCAGACCGCCAAGCTGAAGGTGACCAAGGGCGGCCCCCTGCCCTTCGCC
TGGGACATCCTGTCCCCTCAGTTCCAGTACGGCTCCAAGGCCTACGTGAAGCACCCCGCCGACATCCCCG
ACTACTTGAAGCTGTCCTTCCCCGAGGGCTTCAAGTGGGAGCGCGTGATGAACTTCGAGGATGGCGGCGT
GGTGACCGTGACCCAGGACTCCTCCCTGCAGGACGGCGAGTTCATCTACAAGGTGAAGCTGCGCGGCACC
AACTTCCCCTCCGACGGCCCCGTAATGCAGAAGAAGACCATGGGCTGGGAGGCCTCCACCGAGCGGATGT
ACCCCGAGGACGGCGCCCTGAAGGGCGAGATCAAGATGAGGCTGAAGCTGAAGGACGGCGGCCACTACGA
CGCCGAGGTCAAGACCACCTACATGGCCAAGAAGCCCGTGCAGCTGCCCGGCGCCTACAAGACCGACATC
AAGCTGGACATCACCTCCCACAACGAGGACTACACCATCGTGGAACAGTACGAGCGCGCCGAGGGCCGCC
CCTCCACCGGCGCCTGTACAAGTAAGAACTCTGCAGATAAACGCTAGTTAATTAAGTAAGTTTAAACTGA
GTTCTACTAACTAACGAGTAATATTTAAATTTTCAGGCGGCCGC
